Addgene plasmid #134866: pLVX-EF1a-delta-TMD-VAMP1-IRES-Hygromycin
Purpose: Expresses EGFP-tagged mutant of VAMP1
Depositing lab: David Andrews. Depositing organization: Sunnybrook Research Institute. Publication: A reference library for assigning protein subcellular localizations by image-based machine learning. Schormann W, Hariharan S, Andrews DW. J Cell Biol. 2020 Mar 2;219(3). pii: 133635. doi: 10.1083/jcb.201904090. PubMed 31968357.
Backbone
  Vector backbone: pLVX-EF1a-IRES-Hygromycin
  Backbone size w/o insert (bp): 9258
  Total vector size (bp): 10293
  Vector type: Mammalian Expression, Lentiviral
  Selectable markers: Hygromycin
Growth in bacteria
  Bacterial resistance: Ampicillin, 100 μg/mL
  Growth temperature: 30°C
  Growth strain: NEB Stable
  Copy number: High Copy
Gene/Insert
  Gene/Insert name: Vesicle-associated membrane protein 1 (alt name: Synaptobrevin 1)
  Species: H. sapiens (human)
  Insert size (bp): 289
  Mutation: deleted amino acids 97-118
  Entrez Gene: VAMP1 (a.k.a. CMS25, SAX1, SPAX1, SYB1, VAMP-1)
  Promoter: EF1a
  Tag / fusion protein: EGFP (N terminal on insert)
  Cloning method: Restriction Enzyme; 5′ cloning site SalI (destroyed during cloning); 3′ cloning site EcoRI (not destroyed)
  Sequencing primers: 5′ aag cgc gat cac atg gtc ctg
Terms and licenses: Academic/Nonprofit Terms; Industry Terms: Not Available to Industry
How to cite: pLVX-EF1a-delta-TMD-VAMP1-IRES-Hygromycin was a gift from David Andrews (Addgene plasmid # 134866 ; http://n2t.net/addgene:134866 ; RRID:Addgene_134866)
