[The description below was written by a language model from this plasmid's Addgene catalogue record and pLannotate feature annotations shown in this document.]
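Description:
pLVX-EF1a-delta-TMD-VAMP1-IRES-Hygromycin is an HIV-1-based lentiviral transfer vector for mammalian expression, built on the pLVX-EF1a-IRES-Hygromycin backbone. It is maintained in E. coli through a high-copy ColE1/pUC-type origin and an ampicillin resistance gene (β-lactamase). The viral portion is flanked by HIV-1 LTR sequences, both annotated as truncated, with adjacent nef-derived sequence. It also carries the Ψ packaging signal with a short gag fragment, the Rev response element for Rev-dependent nuclear export of the genomic RNA, and the cPPT/CTS element. Together these allow the RNA between the LTRs to be packaged into particles and integrated into target cells when the viral proteins, which the plasmid itself does not encode, are supplied in trans.

The expression cassette is driven by the human EF-1α promoter with its intron A and produces a single bicistronic transcript. The first open reading frame is EGFP fused to the N-terminus of human VAMP1 (synaptobrevin 1) lacking amino acids 97–118. As the construct name indicates, this deletion removes the C-terminal transmembrane domain that normally anchors the protein in membranes. An EMCV IRES then directs translation of the hygromycin resistance gene, so transduced or transfected cells can be selected with hygromycin while expressing the fluorescent fusion. A WPRE downstream enhances transcript expression. The record gives the purpose as expression of an EGFP-tagged VAMP1 mutant, and the associated work concerns a reference library for assigning protein subcellular localizations by image-based machine learning. The sequenced record is slightly shorter than the catalogue's stated total size.
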