Features (pLannotate 1.2.2; 25 found; start..end, strand, type, name):
    377..634     +  LTR            5' LTR (truncated): truncated 5' long terminal repeat (LTR) from HIV-1
    681..806     +  misc_feature   HIV-1 Ψ: packaging signal of human immunodeficiency virus type 1
    790..1128    +  CDS            HIV-1 gag (fragment): gag protein from human immunodeficiency virus 1; gag
   1303..1536    +  misc_feature   RRE: The Rev response element (RRE) of HIV-1 allows for Rev-dependent mRNA export from the nucleus to the cytoplasm.
   1913..2013    +  CDS            Rev (fragment): human immunodeficiency virus 1 (HIV-1) Rev protein; rev; enhances nuclear export of unspliced and incompletely spliced viral mRNAs
   2028..2143    +  misc_feature   cPPT/CTS: central polypurine tract and central termination sequence of HIV-1 (lacking the first T)
   2356..2567    +  promoter       EF-1α core promoter: core promoter for human elongation factor EF-1α
   2568..2681    +  intron         EF-1α intron A (fragment): intron upstream of the start codon of human EF-1α
   3307..3510    +  intron         EF-1α intron A: truncated intron upstream of the start codon of human EF-1α
   3553..4269    +  CDS            EGFP: EGFP is a basic (constitutively fluorescent) green fluorescent protein published in 1996, derived from Aequorea victoria. It is reported to be a rapidly-maturing weak dimer with moderate acid sensitivity.
   4285..4572    +  CDS            VAMP1 (fragment): VAMP1_HUMAN - Also known as SYB1. Experimental evidence at protein level: Swiss-Prot protein existence level 1. Involved in the targeting and/or fusion of transport vesicles to their target membrane. From Homo sapiens (Human).
   4695..5157    +  misc_feature   IRES: internal ribosome entry site (IRES) of the encephalomyocarditis virus (EMCV)
   5195..6215    +  CDS            HygR (fragment): aminoglycoside phosphotransferase from E. coli; aph(4)-Ia; confers resistance to hygromycin
   6229..6817    +  misc_feature   WPRE: woodchuck hepatitis virus posttranscriptional regulatory element
   6834..7352    +  CDS            nef (fragment): NEF_HV1BR - Experimental evidence at protein level: Swiss-Prot protein existence level 1. Extracellular Nef protein targets CD4(+) T-lymphocytes for apoptosis by interacting with CXCR4 surface receptors (PubMed:14990729). From Human immunodeficiency virus type 1 group M subtype B (isolate BRU/LAI) (HIV-1).
   7400..7657    +  LTR            5' LTR (truncated): truncated 5' long terminal repeat (LTR) from HIV-1
   7809..7825    -  protein_bind   lac operator: The lac repressor binds to the lac operator to inhibit transcription in E. coli. This inhibition can be relieved by adding lactose or isopropyl-β-D-thiogalactopyranoside (IPTG). lac repressor encoded by lacI
   7833..7863    -  promoter       lac promoter: promoter for the E. coli lac operon
   7878..7899    -  protein_bind   CAP binding site: CAP binding activates transcription in the presence of cAMP. E. coli catabolite activator protein
   7912..8004    -  CDS            lacI (fragment): lac repressor; lacI; The lac repressor binds to the lac operator to inhibit transcription in E. coli. This inhibition can be relieved by adding lactose or isopropyl-β-D-thiogalactopyranoside (IPTG).
   8187..8775    -  rep_origin     ori: high-copy-number ColE1/pMB1/pBR322/pUC origin of replication
   8946..9806    -  CDS            AmpR: β-lactamase; bla; confers resistance to ampicillin, carbenicillin, and related antibiotics
   9807..9911    -  promoter       AmpR promoter: bla
   9959..10093   +  polyA_signal   SV40 poly(A) signal: SV40 polyadenylation signal
  10260..329     +  CDS            nef (fragment) (across the origin): NEF_HV1BR - Experimental evidence at protein level: Swiss-Prot protein existence level 1. Extracellular Nef protein targets CD4(+) T-lymphocytes for apoptosis by interacting with CXCR4 surface receptors (PubMed:14990729). From Human immunodeficiency virus type 1 group M subtype B (isolate BRU/LAI) (HIV-1).
>Addgene plasmid #134866 | pLVX-EF1a-delta-TMD-VAMP1-IRES-Hygromycin | addgene full sequence | sequence record 322914 | Addgene NGS Result
TGGAAGGGCTAATTCACTCCCAAAGAAGACAAGATATCCTTGATCTGTGGATCTACCACACACAAGGCTA
CTTCCCTGATTAGCAGAACTACACACCAGGGCCAGGGGTCAGATATCCACTGACCTTTGGATGGTGCTAC
AAGCTAGTACCAGTTGAGCCAGATAAGGTAGAAGAGGCCAATAAAGGAGAGAACACCAGCTTGTTACACC
CTGTGAGCCTGCATGGGATGGATGACCCGGAGAGAGAAGTGTTAGAGTGGAGGTTTGACAGCCGCCTAGC
ATTTCATCACGTGGCCCGAGAGCTGCATCCGGAGTACTTCAAGAACTGCTGATATCGAGCTTGCTACAAG
GGACTTTCCGCTGGGGACTTTCCAGGGAGGCGTGGCCTGGGCGGGACTGGGGAGTGGCGAGCCCTCAGAT
CCTGCATATAAGCAGCTGCTTTTTGCCTGTACTGGGTCTCTCTGGTTAGACCAGATCTGAGCCTGGGAGC
TCTCTGGCTAACTAGGGAACCCACTGCTTAAGCCTCAATAAAGCTTGCCTTGAGTGCTTCAAGTAGTGTG
TGCCCGTCTGTTGTGTGACTCTGGTAACTAGAGATCCCTCAGACCCTTTTAGTCAGTGTGGAAAATCTCT
AGCAGTGGCGCCCGAACAGGGACTTGAAAGCGAAAGGGAAACCAGAGGAGCTCTCTCGACGCAGGACTCG
GCTTGCTGAAGCGCGCACGGCAAGAGGCGAGGGGCGGCGACTGGTGAGTACGCCAAAAATTTTGACTAGC
GGAGGCTAGAAGGAGAGAGATGGGTGCGAGAGCGTCAGTATTAAGCGGGGGAGAATTAGATCGCGATGGG
AAAAAATTCGGTTAAGGCCAGGGGGAAAGAAAAAATATAAATTAAAACATATAGTATGGGCAAGCAGGGA
GCTAGAACGATTCGCAGTTAATCCTGGCCTGTTAGAAACATCAGAAGGCTGTAGACAAATACTGGGACAG
CTACAACCATCCCTTCAGACAGGATCAGAAGAACTTAGATCATTATATAATACAGTAGCAACCCTCTATT
GTGTGCATCAAAGGATAGAGATAAAAGACACCAAGGAAGCTTTAGACAAGATAGAGGAAGAGCAAAACAA
AAGTAAGACCACCGCACAGCAAGCGGCCGGCCGCTGATCTTCAGACCTGGAGGAGGAGATATGAGGGACA
ATTGGAGAAGTGAATTATATAAATATAAAGTAGTAAAAATTGAACCATTAGGAGTAGCACCCACCAAGGC
AAAGAGAAGAGTGGTGCAGAGAGAAAAAAGAGCAGTGGGAATAGGAGCTTTGTTCCTTGGGTTCTTGGGA
GCAGCAGGAAGCACTATGGGCGCAGCGTCAATGACGCTGACGGTACAGGCCAGACAATTATTGTCTGGTA
TAGTGCAGCAGCAGAACAATTTGCTGAGGGCTATTGAGGCGCAACAGCATCTGTTGCAACTCACAGTCTG
GGGCATCAAGCAGCTCCAGGCAAGAATCCTGGCTGTGGAAAGATACCTAAAGGATCAACAGCTCCTGGGG
ATTTGGGGTTGCTCTGGAAAACTCATTTGCACCACTGCTGTGCCTTGGAATGCTAGTTGGAGTAATAAAT
CTCTGGAACAGATTTGGAATCACACGACCTGGATGGAGTGGGACAGAGAAATTAACAATTACACAAGCTT
AATACACTCCTTAATTGAAGAATCGCAAAACCAGCAAGAAAAGAATGAACAAGAATTATTGGAATTAGAT
AAATGGGCAAGTTTGTGGAATTGGTTTAACATAACAAATTGGCTGTGGTATATAAAATTATTCATAATGA
TAGTAGGAGGCTTGGTAGGTTTAAGAATAGTTTTTGCTGTACTTTCTATAGTGAATAGAGTTAGGCAGGG
ATATTCACCATTATCGTTTCAGACCCACCTCCCAACCCCGAGGGGACCCGACAGGCCCGAAGGAATAGAA
GAAGAAGGTGGAGAGAGAGACAGAGACAGATCCATTCGATTAGTGAACGGATCTCGACGGTATCGCCTTT
AAAAGAAAAGGGGGGATTGGGGGGTACAGTGCAGGGGAAAGAATAGTAGACATAATAGCAACAGACATAC
AAACTAAAGAATTACAAAAACAAATTACAAAAATTCAAAATTTTCGGGTTTATTACAGGGACAGCAGAGA
TCCAGTTTATCGATGAGTAATTCATACAAAAGGACTCGCCCCTGCCTTGGGGAATCCCAGGGACCGTCGT
TAAACTCCCACTAACGTAGAACCCAGAGATCGCTGCGTTCCCGCCCCCTCACCCGCCCGCTCTCGTCATC
ACTGAGGTGGAGAAGAGCATGCGTGAGGCTCCGGTGCCCGTCAGTGGGCAGAGCGCACATCGCCCACAGT
CCCCGAGAAGTTGGGGGGAGGGGTCGGCAATTGAACCGGTGCCTAGAGAAGGTGGCGCGGGGTAAACTGG
GAAAGTGATGTCGTGTACTGGCTCCGCCTTTTTCCCGAGGGTGGGGGAGAACCGTATATAAGTGCAGTAG
TCGCCGTGAACGTTCTTTTTCGCAACGGGTTTGCCGCCAGAACACAGGTAAGTGCCGTGTGTGGTTCCCG
CGGGCCTGGCCTCTTTACGGGTTATGGCCCTTGCGTGCCTTGAATTACTTCCACGCCCCTGGCTGCAGTA
CGTGATTCTTGATCCCGAGCTTCGGGTTGGAAGTGGGTGGGAGAGTTCGAGGCCTTGCGCTTAAGGAGCC
CCTTCGCCTCGTGCTTGAGTTGAGGCCTGGCTTGGGCGCTGGGGCCGCCGCGTGCGAATCTGGTGGCACC
TTCGCGCCTGTCTCGCTGCTTTCGATAAGTCTCTAGCCATTTAAAATTTTTGATGACCTGCTGCGACGCT
TTTTTTCTGGCAAGATAGTCTTGTAAATGCGGGCCAAGATCTGCACACTGGTATTTCGGTTTTTGGGGCC
GCGGGCGGCGACGGGGCCCGTGCGTCCCAGCGCACATGTTCGGCGAGGCGGGGCCTGCGAGCGCGGCCAC
CGAGAATCGGACGGGGGTAGTCTCAAGCTGGCCGGCCTGCTCTGGTGCCTGGCCTCGCGCCGCCGTGTAT
CGCCCCGCCCTGGGCGGCAAGGCTGGCCCGGTCGGCACCAGTTGCGTGAGCGGAAAGATGGCCGCTTCCC
GGCCCTGCTGCAGGGAGCTCAAAATGGAGGACGCGGCGCTCGGGAGAGCGGGCGGGTGAGTCACCCACAC
AAAGGAAAAGGGCCTTTCCGTCCTCAGCCGTCGCTTCATGTGACTCCACGGAGTACCGGGCGCCGTCCAG
GCACCTCGATTAGTTCTCGAGCTTTTGGAGTACGTCGTCTTTAGGTTGGGGGGAGGGGTTTTATGCGATG
GAGTTTCCCCACACTGAGTGGGTGGAGACTGAAGTTAGGCCAGCTTGGCACTTGATGTAATTCTCCTTGG
AATTTGCCCTTTTTGAGTTTGGATCTTGGTTCATTCTCAAGCCTCAGACAGTGGTTCAAAGTTTTTTTCT
TCCATTTCAGGTGTCGTGAGGATCTATTTCCGGTGAATTCCTCGAGACTAGTATGGTGAGCAAGGGCGAG
GAGCTGTTCACCGGGGTGGTGCCCATCCTGGTCGAGCTGGACGGCGACGTAAACGGCCACAAGTTCAGCG
TGTCCGGCGAGGGCGAGGGCGATGCCACCTACGGCAAGCTGACCCTGAAGTTCATCTGCACCACCGGCAA
GCTGCCCGTGCCCTGGCCCACCCTCGTGACCACCCTGACCTACGGCGTGCAGTGCTTCAGCCGCTACCCC
GACCACATGAAGCAGCACGACTTCTTCAAGTCCGCCATGCCCGAAGGCTACGTCCAGGAGCGCACCATCT
TCTTCAAGGACGACGGCAACTACAAGACCCGCGCCGAGGTGAAGTTCGAGGGCGACACCCTGGTGAACCG
CATCGAGCTGAAGGGCATCGACTTCAAGGAGGACGGCAACATCCTGGGGCACAAGCTGGAGTACAACTAC
AACAGCCACAACGTCTATATCATGGCCGACAAGCAGAAGAACGGCATCAAGGTGAACTTCAAGATCCGCC
ACAACATCGAGGACGGCAGCGTGCAGCTCGCCGACCACTACCAGCAGAACACCCCCATCGGCGACGGCCC
CGTGCTGCTGCCCGACAACCACTACCTGAGCACCCAGTCCGCCCTGAGCAAAGACCCCAACGAGAAGCGC
GATCACATGGTCCTGCTGGAGTTCGTGACCGCCGCCGGGATCACTCTCGGCATGGACGAGCTGTACAAGT
ACTCAGATCTCGACATGTCTGCTCCAGCTCAGCCACCTGCTGAAGGGACAGAAGGGACTGCCCCAGGTGG
GGGTCCCCCTGGCCCTCCTCCTAACATGACCAGTAACAGACGACTACAGCAAACCCAGGCACAAGTGGAG
GAGGTGGTGGACATCATACGTGTGAACGTGGACAAGGTCCTGGAGAGGGACCAGAAGCTGTCAGAGCTGG
ATGACCGAGCTGATGCCTTGCAGGCAGGAGCATCACAATTTGAGAGCAGTGCTGCCAAGCTAAAGAGGAA
GTATTGGTGGAAAAACTGCAAGTGAGGATCCCGCCCCTCTCCCTCCCCCCCCCCTAACGTTACTGGCCGA
AGCCGCTTGGAATAAGGCCGGTGTGCGTTTGTCTATATGTTATTTTCCACCATATTGCCGTCTTTTGGCA
ATGTGAGGGCCCGGAAACCTGGCCCTGTCTTCTTGACGAGCATTCCTAGGGGTCTTTCCCCTCTCGCCAA
AGGAATGCAAGGTCTGTTGAATGTCGTGAAGGAAGCAGTTCCTCTGGAAGCTTCTTGAAGACAAACAACG
TCTGTAGCGACCCTTTGCAGGCAGCGGAACCCCCCACCTGGCGACAGGTGCCTCTGCGGCCAAAAGCCAC
GTGTATAAGATACACCTGCAAAGGCGGCACAACCCCAGTGCCACGTTGTGAGTTGGATAGTTGTGGAAAG
AGTCAAATGGCTCTCCTCAAGCGTATTCAACAAGGGGCTGAAGGATGCCCAGAAGGTACCCCATTGTATG
GGATCTGATCTGGGGCCTCGGTGCACATGCTTTACATGTGTTTAGTCGAGGTTAAAAAAACGTCTAGGCC
CCCCGAACCACGGGGACGTGGTTTTCCTTTGAAAAACACGATGATAAGCTTGCCACAACCCGTACCAAAG
ATGGATAGATCCGGAAAGCCTGAACTCACCGCGACGTCTGTCGAGAAGTTTCTGATCGAAAAGTTCGACA
GCGTCTCCGACCTGATGCAGCTCTCGGAGGGCGAAGAATCTCGTGCTTTCAGCTTCGATGTAGGAGGGCG
TGGATATGTCCTGCGGGTAAATAGCTGCGCCGATGGTTTCTACAAAGATCGTTATGTTTATCGGCACTTT
GCATCGGCCGCGCTCCCGATTCCGGAAGTGCTTGACATTGGGGAATTCAGCGAGAGCCTGACCTATTGCA
TCTCCCGCCGTGCACAGGGTGTCACGTTGCAAGACCTGCCTGAAACCGAACTGCCCGCTGTTCTGCAGCC
GGTCGCGGAGGCCATGGATGCGATCGCTGCGGCCGATCTTAGCCAGACGAGCGGGTTCGGCCCATTCGGA
CCGCAAGGAATCGGTCAATACACTACATGGCGTGATTTCATATGCGCGATTGCTGATCCCCATGTGTATC
ACTGGCAAACTGTGATGGACGACACCGTCAGTGCGTCCGTCGCGCAGGCTCTCGATGAGCTGATGCTTTG
GGCCGAGGACTGCCCCGAAGTCCGGCACCTCGTGCACGCGGATTTCGGCTCCAACAATGTCCTGACGGAC
AATGGCCGCATAACAGCGGTCATTGACTGGAGCGAGGCGATGTTCGGGGATTCCCAATACGAGGTCGCCA
ACATCTTCTTCTGGAGGCCGTGGTTGGCTTGTATGGAGCAGCAGACGCGCTACTTCGAGCGGAGGCATCC
GGAGCTTGCAGGATCGCCGCGGCTCCGGGCGTATATGCTCCGCATTGGTCTTGACCAACTCTATCAGAGC
TTGGTTGACGGCAATTTCGATGATGCAGCTTGGGCGCAGGGTCGATGCGACGCAATCGTCCGATCCGGAG
CCGGGACTGTCGGGCGTACACAAATCGCCCGCAGAAGCGCGGCCGTCTGGACCGATGGCTGTGTAGAAGT
ACTCGCCGATAGTGGAAACCGACGCCCCAGCACTCGTCCGAGGGCAAAGGAATAGACGCGTCTGGAACAA
TCAACCTCTGGATTACAAAATTTGTGAAAGATTGACTGGTATTCTTAACTATGTTGCTCCTTTTACGCTA
TGTGGATACGCTGCTTTAATGCCTTTGTATCATGCTATTGCTTCCCGTATGGCTTTCATTTTCTCCTCCT
TGTATAAATCCTGGTTGCTGTCTCTTTATGAGGAGTTGTGGCCCGTTGTCAGGCAACGTGGCGTGGTGTG
CACTGTGTTTGCTGACGCAACCCCCACTGGTTGGGGCATTGCCACCACCTGTCAGCTCCTTTCCGGGACT
TTCGCTTTCCCCCTCCCTATTGCCACGGCGGAACTCATCGCCGCCTGCCTTGCCCGCTGCTGGACAGGGG
CTCGGCTGTTGGGCACTGACAATTCCGTGGTGTTGTCGGGGAAGCTGACGTCCTTTCCATGGCTGCTCGC
CTGTGTTGCCACCTGGATTCTGCGCGGGACGTCCTTCTGCTACGTCCCTTCGGCCCTCAATCCAGCGGAC
CTTCCTTCCCGCGGCCTGCTGCCGGCTCTGCGGCCTCTTCCGCGTCTTCGCCTTCGCCCTCAGACGAGTC
GGATCTCCCTTTGGGCCGCCTCCCCGCCTGGAATTAATTCTGCAGTCGAGACCTAGAAAAACATGGAGCA
ATCACAAGTAGCAATACAGCAGCTACCAATGCTGATTGTGCCTGGCTAGAAGCACAAGAGGAGGAGGAGG
TGGGTTTTCCAGTCACACCTCAGGTACCTTTAAGACCAATGACTTACAAGGCAGCTGTAGATCTTAGCCA
CTTTTTAAAAGAAAAGAGGGGACTGGAAGGGCTAATTCACTCCCAACGAAGACAAGATATCCTTGATCTG
TGGATCTACCACACACAAGGCTACTTCCCTGATTAGCAGAACTACACACCAGGGCCAGGGGTCAGATATC
CACTGACCTTTGGATGGTGCTACAAGCTAGTACCAGTTGAGCCAGATAAGGTAGAAGAGGCCAATAAAGG
AGAGAACACCAGCTTGTTACACCCTGTGAGCCTGCATGGGATGGATGACCCGGAGAGAGAAGTGTTAGAG
TGGAGGTTTGACAGCCGCCTAGCATTTCATCACGTGGCCCGAGAGCTGCATCCGGAGTACTTCAAGAACT
GCTGATATCGAGCTTGCTACAAGGGACTTTCCGCTGGGGACTTTCCAGGGAGGCGTGGCCTGGGCGGGAC
TGGGGAGTGGCGAGCCCTCAGATCCTGCATATAAGCAGCTGCTTTTTGCCTGTACTGGGTCTCTCTGGTT
AGACCAGATCTGAGCCTGGGAGCTCTCTGGCTAACTAGGGAACCCACTGCTTAAGCCTCAATAAAGCTTG
CCTTGAGTGCTTCAAGTAGTGTGTGCCCGTCTGTTGTGTGACTCTGGTAACTAGAGATCCCTCAGACCCT
TTTAGTCAGTGTGGAAAATCTCTAGCAGTAGTAGTTCATGTCATCTTATTATTCAGTATTTATAACTTGC
AAAGAAATGAATATCAGAGAGTGAGAGGCCTTGACATTGCTAGCGTTTACCGTCGACCTCTAGCTAGAGC
TTGGCGTAATCATGGTCATAGCTGTTTCCTGTGTGAAATTGTTATCCGCTCACAATTCCACACAACATAC
GAGCCGGAAGCATAAAGTGTAAAGCCTGGGGTGCCTAATGAGTGAGCTAACTCACATTAATTGCGTTGCG
CTCACTGCCCGCTTTCCAGTCGGGAAACCTGTCGTGCCAGCTGCATTAATGAATCGGCCAACGCGCGGGG
AGAGGCGGTTTGCGTATTGGGCGCTCTTCCGCTTCCTCGCTCACTGACTCGCTGCGCTCGGTCGTTCGGC
TGCGGCGAGCGGTATCAGCTCACTCAAAGGCGGTAATACGGTTATCCACAGAATCAGGGGATAACGCAGG
AAAGAACATGTGAGCAAAAGGCCAGCAAAAGGCCAGGAACCGTAAAAAGGCCGCGTTGCTGGCGTTTTTC
CATAGGCTCCGCCCCCCTGACGAGCATCACAAAAATCGACGCTCAAGTCAGAGGTGGCGAAACCCGACAG
GACTATAAAGATACCAGGCGTTTCCCCCTGGAAGCTCCCTCGTGCGCTCTCCTGTTCCGACCCTGCCGCT
TACCGGATACCTGTCCGCCTTTCTCCCTTCGGGAAGCGTGGCGCTTTCTCATAGCTCACGCTGTAGGTAT
CTCAGTTCGGTGTAGGTCGTTCGCTCCAAGCTGGGCTGTGTGCACGAACCCCCCGTTCAGCCCGACCGCT
GCGCCTTATCCGGTAACTATCGTCTTGAGTCCAACCCGGTAAGACACGACTTATCGCCACTGGCAGCAGC
CACTGGTAACAGGATTAGCAGAGCGAGGTATGTAGGCGGTGCTACAGAGTTCTTGAAGTGGTGGCCTAAC
TACGGCTACACTAGAAGAACAGTATTTGGTATCTGCGCTCTGCTGAAGCCAGTTACCTTCGGAAAAAGAG
TTGGTAGCTCTTGATCCGGCAAACAAACCACCGCTGGTAGCGGTGGTTTTTTTGTTTGCAAGCAGCAGAT
TACGCGCAGAAAAAAAGGATCTCAAGAAGATCCTTTGATCTTTTCTACGGGGTCTGACGCTCAGTGGAAC
GAAAACTCACGTTAAGGGATTTTGGTCATGAGATTATCAAAAAGGATCTTCACCTAGATCCTTTTAAATT
AAAAATGAAGTTTTAAATCAATCTAAAGTATATATGAGTAAACTTGGTCTGACAGTTACCAATGCTTAAT
CAGTGAGGCACCTATCTCAGCGATCTGTCTATTTCGTTCATCCATAGTTGCCTGACTCCCCGTCGTGTAG
ATAACTACGATACGGGAGGGCTTACCATCTGGCCCCAGTGCTGCAATGATACCGCGAGACCCACGCTCAC
CGGCTCCAGATTTATCAGCAATAAACCAGCCAGCCGGAAGGGCCGAGCGCAGAAGTGGTCCTGCAACTTT
ATCCGCCTCCATCCAGTCTATTAATTGTTGCCGGGAAGCTAGAGTAAGTAGTTCGCCAGTTAATAGTTTG
CGCAACGTTGTTGCCATTGCTACAGGCATCGTGGTGTCACGCTCGTCGTTTGGTATGGCTTCATTCAGCT
CCGGTTCCCAACGATCAAGGCGAGTTACATGATCCCCCATGTTGTGCAAAAAAGCGGTTAGCTCCTTCGG
TCCTCCGATCGTTGTCAGAAGTAAGTTGGCCGCAGTGTTATCACTCATGGTTATGGCAGCACTGCATAAT
TCTCTTACTGTCATGCCATCCGTAAGATGCTTTTCTGTGACTGGTGAGTACTCAACCAAGTCATTCTGAG
AATAGTGTATGCGGCGACCGAGTTGCTCTTGCCCGGCGTCAATACGGGATAATACCGCGCCACATAGCAG
AACTTTAAAAGTGCTCATCATTGGAAAACGTTCTTCGGGGCGAAAACTCTCAAGGATCTTACCGCTGTTG
AGATCCAGTTCGATGTAACCCACTCGTGCACCCAACTGATCTTCAGCATCTTTTACTTTCACCAGCGTTT
CTGGGTGAGCAAAAACAGGAAGGCAAAATGCCGCAAAAAAGGGAATAAGGGCGACACGGAAATGTTGAAT
ACTCATACTCTTCCTTTTTCAATATTATTGAAGCATTTATCAGGGTTATTGTCTCATGAGCGGATACATA
TTTGAATGTATTTAGAAAAATAAACAAATAGGGGTTCCGCGCACATTTCCCCGAAAAGTGCCACCTGACG
TCGACGGATCGGGAGATCAACTTGTTTATTGCAGCTTATAATGGTTACAAATAAAGCAATAGCATCACAA
ATTTCACAAATAAAGCATTTTTTTCACTGCATTCTAGTTGTGGTTTGTCCAAACTCATCAATGTATCTTA
TCATGTCTGGATCAACTGGATAACTCAAGCTAACCAAAATCATCCCAAACTTCCCACCCCATACCCTATT
ACCACTGCCAATTACCTGTGGTTTCATTTACTCTAAACCTGTGATTCCTCTGAATTATTTTCATTTTAAA
GAAATTGTATTTGTTAAATATGTACTACAAACTTAGTAGT
